Addgene plasmid #142995: TFORF2807
Purpose: Lentiviral vector for overexpressing transcription factor ORFs with unique 24-bp barcodes. Barcodes facilitate identification of transcription factors in pooled screens.
Depositing lab: Feng Zhang. Depositing organization: Broad Institute. Publication: A transcription factor atlas of directed differentiation. Joung J, Ma S, Tay T, Geiger-Schuller KR, Kirchgatterer PC, Verdine VK, Guo B, Arias-Garcia MA, Allen WE, Singh A, Kuksenko O, Abudayyeh OO, Gootenberg JS, Fu Z, Macrae RK, Buenrostro JD, Regev A, Zhang F. Cell. 2023 Jan 5;186(1):209-229.e26. doi: 10.1016/j.cell.2022.11.026. PubMed 36608654.
Backbone
  Vector backbone: pLX_TRC317
  Backbone manufacturer: Broad Institute Genetic Perturbation Platform
  Backbone size w/o insert (bp): 8264
  Vector type: Mammalian Expression, Lentiviral
  Selectable markers: Puromycin
Growth in bacteria
  Bacterial resistance: Ampicillin, 100 μg/mL
  Growth temperature: 37°C
  Growth strain: NEB Stable
  Copy number: High Copy
Gene/Insert
  Gene/Insert name: ETV7
  Species: H. sapiens (human)
  Insert size (bp): 896
  Entrez Gene: ETV7 (a.k.a. TEL-2, TEL2, TELB)
  Promoter: EF1a
  Cloning method: Unknown
  Sequencing primers: 5′ GGGTGGAGACTGAAGTTAGGCCAG; 3′ CACATAGCGTAAAAGGAGCAACATAG
Terms and licenses: Academic/Nonprofit Terms; Industry Terms: Not Available to Industry
Depositor comments: NM_001207038,ENST00000373737 . The transcription factor ORF portion of this plasmid was synthesized by Genewiz. Please test multiple small colonies in case of plasmid recombination. To make this collection available in a timely manner, a portion of this collection was not fully sequenced by Addgene. If an Addgene verified full plasmid sequence is not available, please contact us prior to placing an order to request the full sequence.
How to cite: TFORF2807 was a gift from Feng Zhang (Addgene plasmid # 142995 ; http://n2t.net/addgene:142995 ; RRID:Addgene_142995)
