[The description below was written by a language model from this plasmid's Addgene catalogue record and pLannotate feature annotations shown in this document.]
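Description:
TFORF2807 is a third-generation-style, self-inactivating lentiviral expression plasmid built on the pLX_TRC317 backbone, carrying the human transcription factor ETV7 (also called TEL2/TELB) as an overexpression ORF. It belongs to a large barcoded transcription factor ORF collection in which each construct carries a unique 24-bp barcode, so that the factor delivered to a given cell can be identified in pooled screens. In bacteria the roughly 9.2 kb plasmid is maintained through a high-copy ColE1/pUC-type origin with ampicillin resistance (β-lactamase). An f1 origin and remnants of a lacZα/lac promoter cloning region flanked by T7 and T3 promoters are also present in the backbone. The depositor notes that the plasmid can recombine, as is common for LTR-containing vectors.

The viral portion begins with an RSV promoter fused to a truncated HIV-1 5' LTR, which drives Tat-independent genomic RNA production in packaging cells. It is followed by the Ψ packaging signal with a gag fragment, and the Rev response element for nuclear export of the unspliced genome. Downstream, an SV40 early promoter/origin drives puromycin N-acetyltransferase for selection of transduced mammalian cells. A cPPT/CTS element, which aids nuclear import of the reverse-transcribed genome, precedes the main cassette. The strong constitutive EF-1α promoter then drives the synthesized ETV7 ORF, which the depositor comments link to a specific RefSeq/Ensembl transcript. A WPRE enhances transcript stability and expression, and the ΔU3 3' LTR inactivates the viral promoter after integration. A short sequence annotated as a U6 promoter fragment lies between the ORF and the WPRE. The feature table does not annotate the barcode, so its position is not stated. The construct is intended for stable ETV7 overexpression, individually or in pooled directed-differentiation screens.
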