Features (pLannotate 1.2.2; 31 found; start..end, strand, type, name):
      5..231     +  promoter       RSV promoter: Rous sarcoma virus enhancer/promoter
    232..412     +  LTR            5' LTR (truncated): truncated 5' long terminal repeat (LTR) from HIV-1
    459..584     +  misc_feature   HIV-1 Ψ: packaging signal of human immunodeficiency virus type 1
    568..931     +  CDS            HIV-1 gag (fragment): gag protein from human immunodeficiency virus 1; gag
   1077..1310    +  misc_feature   RRE: The Rev response element (RRE) of HIV-1 allows for Rev-dependent mRNA export from the nucleus to the cytoplasm.
   1687..1713    +  CDS            Rev (fragment): human immunodeficiency virus 1 (HIV-1) Rev protein; rev; enhances nuclear export of unspliced and incompletely spliced viral mRNAs
   1720..1743    +  promoter       SV40 promoter (fragment): SV40 early promoter
   1744..1815    +  promoter       SV40 promoter (fragment): SV40 enhancer and early promoter
   1839..1974    +  rep_origin     SV40 ori: SV40 origin of replication
   2020..2616    +  CDS            PuroR (fragment): puromycin N-acetyltransferase; pac from Streptomyces; confers resistance to puromycin
   2665..2782    +  misc_feature   cPPT/CTS: central polypurine tract and central termination sequence of HIV-1
   2847..2913    +  CDS            small t antigen (fragment): SV40 (simian virus 40) small t antigen
   2920..4098    +  promoter       EF-1α promoter: strong constitutive promoter for human elongation factor EF-1α
   4115..4906    +  CDS            ETV7 (fragment): ETV7_HUMAN - Also known as TEL2, TELB, TREF. Experimental evidence at protein level: Swiss-Prot protein existence level 1. Transcriptional repressor; binds to the DNA sequence 5'- CCGGAAGT-3'. Isoform A does not seem to have a repressor activity. Isoform C does not seem to have a repressor activity. From Homo sapiens (Human).
   4922..4975    +  promoter       U6 promoter (fragment): RNA polymerase III promoter for human U6 snRNA
   5017..5605    +  misc_feature   WPRE: woodchuck hepatitis virus posttranscriptional regulatory element
   5656..5675    +  misc_feature   cPPT/CTS (fragment): central polypurine tract and central termination sequence of HIV-1
   5677..5910    +  LTR            3' LTR (ΔU3): self-inactivating 3' long terminal repeat (LTR) from HIV-1
   5988..6109    +  polyA_signal   SV40 poly(A) signal: SV40 polyadenylation signal
   6149..6284    +  rep_origin     SV40 ori: SV40 origin of replication
   6305..6323    -  promoter       T7 promoter: promoter for bacteriophage T7 RNA polymerase
   6331..6486    +  CDS            lacZα (fragment): LacZα fragment of β-galactosidase; lacZ fragment
   6491..6919    +  rep_origin     f1 ori (sequence partly withheld): f1 bacteriophage origin of replication; arrow indicates direction of (+) strand synthesis
   6972..7076    +  promoter       AmpR promoter: bla
   7077..7937    +  CDS            AmpR: β-lactamase; bla; confers resistance to ampicillin, carbenicillin, and related antibiotics
   8108..8696    +  rep_origin     ori: high-copy-number ColE1/pMB1/pBR322/pUC origin of replication
   8879..8971    +  CDS            lacI (fragment): lac repressor; lacI; The lac repressor binds to the lac operator to inhibit transcription in E. coli. This inhibition can be relieved by adding lactose or isopropyl-β-D-thiogalactopyranoside (IPTG).
   8984..9005    +  protein_bind   CAP binding site: CAP binding activates transcription in the presence of cAMP. E. coli catabolite activator protein
   9020..9050    +  promoter       lac promoter: promoter for the E. coli lac operon
   9058..9074    +  protein_bind   lac operator: The lac repressor binds to the lac operator to inhibit transcription in E. coli. This inhibition can be relieved by adding lactose or isopropyl-β-D-thiogalactopyranoside (IPTG). lac repressor encoded by lacI
   9119..9137    +  promoter       T3 promoter: promoter for bacteriophage T3 RNA polymerase
>Addgene plasmid #142995 | TFORF2807 | addgene full sequence | sequence record 397305 | Addgene NGS Result
TTAATGTAGTCTTATGCAATACTCTTGTAGTCTTGCAACATGGTAACGATGAGTTAGCAACATGCCTTAC
AAGGAGAGAAAAAGCACCGTGCATGCCGATTGGTGGAAGTAAGGTGGTACGATCGTGCCTTATTAGGAAG
GCAACAGACGGGTCTGACATGGATTGGACGAACCACTGAATTGCCGCATTGCAGAGATATTGTATTTAAG
TGCCTAGCTCGATACATAAACGGGTCTCTCTGGTTAGACCAGATCTGAGCCTGGGAGCTCTCTGGCTAAC
TAGGGAACCCACTGCTTAAGCCTCAATAAAGCTTGCCTTGAGTGCTTCAAGTAGTGTGTGCCCGTCTGTT
GTGTGACTCTGGTAACTAGAGATCCCTCAGACCCTTTTAGTCAGTGTGGAAAATCTCTAGCAGTGGCGCC
CGAACAGGGACTTGAAAGCGAAAGGGAAACCAGAGGAGCTCTCTCGACGCAGGACTCGGCTTGCTGAAGC
GCGCACGGCAAGAGGCGAGGGGCGGCGACTGGTGAGTACGCCAAAAATTTTGACTAGCGGAGGCTAGAAG
GAGAGAGATGGGTGCGAGAGCGTCAGTATTAAGCGGGGGAGAATTAGATCGCGATGGGAAAAAATTCGGT
TAAGGCCAGGGGGAAAGAAAAAATATAAATTAAAACATATAGTATGGGCAAGCAGGGAGCTAGAACGATT
CGCAGTTAATCCTGGCCTGTTAGAAACATCAGAAGGCTGTAGACAAATACTGGGACAGCTACAACCATCC
CTTCAGACAGGATCAGAAGAACTTAGATCATTATATAATACAGTAGCAACCCTCTATTGTGTGCATCAAA
GGATAGAGATAAAAGACACCAAGGAAGCTTTAGACAAGATAGAGGAAGAGCAAAACAAAAGTAAGACCAC
CGCACAGCAAGCGGCCGCTGATCTTCAGACCTGGAGGAGGAGATATGAGGGACAATTGGAGAAGTGAATT
ATATAAATATAAAGTAGTAAAAATTGAACCATTAGGAGTAGCACCCACCAAGGCAAAGAGAAGAGTGGTG
CAGAGAGAAAAAAGAGCAGTGGGAATAGGAGCTTTGTTCCTTGGGTTCTTGGGAGCAGCAGGAAGCACTA
TGGGCGCAGCGTCAATGACGCTGACGGTACAGGCCAGACAATTATTGTCTGGTATAGTGCAGCAGCAGAA
CAATTTGCTGAGGGCTATTGAGGCGCAACAGCATCTGTTGCAACTCACAGTCTGGGGCATCAAGCAGCTC
CAGGCAAGAATCCTGGCTGTGGAAAGATACCTAAAGGATCAACAGCTCCTGGGGATTTGGGGTTGCTCTG
GAAAACTCATTTGCACCACTGCTGTGCCTTGGAATGCTAGTTGGAGTAATAAATCTCTGGAACAGATTTG
GAATCACACGACCTGGATGGAGTGGGACAGAGAAATTAACAATTACACAAGCTTAATACACTCCTTAATT
GAAGAATCGCAAAACCAGCAAGAAAAGAATGAACAAGAATTATTGGAATTAGATAAATGGGCAAGTTTGT
GGAATTGGTTTAACATAACAAATTGGCTGTGGTATATAAAATTATTCATAATGATAGTAGGAGGCTTGGT
AGGTTTAAGAATAGTTTTTGCTGTACTTTCTATAGTGAATAGAGTTAGGCAGGGATATTCACCATTATCG
TTTCAGACCCACCTCCCAACCCCGAGGGGACCCATGCATTGCATCTCAATTAGTCAGCAACCAGGTGTGG
AAAGTCCCCAGGCTCCCCAGCAGGCAGAAGTATGCAAAGCATGCGTCTCAATTAGTCAGCAACCATAGTC
CCGCCCCTAACTCCGCCCATCCCGCCCCTAACTCCGCCCAGTTCCGCCCATTCTCCGCCCCATGGCTGAC
TAATTTTTTTTATTTATGCAGAGGCCGAGGCCGCCTCGGCCTCTGAGCTATTCCAGAAGTAGTGAGGAGG
CTTTTTTGGAGGCCTAGGCTTTTGCAAAAAGCTTTCTAGAGGTACCACCGGAGCTTACCATGACCGAGTA
CAAGCCCACGGTGCGCCTCGCCACCCGCGACGACGTCCCCAGGGCCGTACGCACCCTCGCCGCCGCGTTC
GCCGACTACCCCGCCACGCGCCACACCGTCGATCCGGACCGCCACATCGAGCGGGTCACCGAGCTGCAAG
AACTCTTCCTCACGCGCGTCGGGCTCGACATCGGCAAGGTGTGGGTCGCGGACGACGGCGCCGCCGTGGC
GGTCTGGACCACGCCGGAGAGCGTCGAAGCGGGGGCGGTGTTCGCCGAGATCGGCCCGCGCATGGCCGAG
TTGAGCGGTTCCCGGCTGGCCGCGCAGCAACAGATGGAAGGCCTCCTGGCGCCGCACCGGCCCAAGGAGC
CCGCGTGGTTCCTGGCCACCGTCGGCGTCTCGCCCGACCACCAGGGCAAGGGTCTGGGCAGCGCCGTCGT
GCTCCCCGGAGTGGAGGCGGCCGAGCGCGCCGGGGTGCCCGCCTTCCTGGAGACCTCCGCGCCCCGCAAC
CTCCCCTTCTACGAGCGGCTCGGCTTCACCGTCACCGCCGACGTCGAGGTGCCCGAAGGACCGCGCACCT
GGTGCATGACCCGCAAGCCCGGTGCCAGTTAACGAATTCTAGATCTTGAGACAAATGGCAGTATTCATCC
ACAATTTTAAAAGAAAAGGGGGGATTGGGGGGTACAGTGCAGGGGAAAGAATAGTAGACATAATAGCAAC
AGACATACAAACTAAAGAATTACAAAAACAAATTACAAAAATTCAAAATTTTCGGGTTTATTACAGGGAC
AGCAGAGATCCACTTTGGCGCCGGCTCGAGGCCTGCAGGTGCAAAGATGGATAAAGTTTTAAACAGAGAG
GAATCTTTGCAGCTAATGGACCTTCTAGGTCTTGAAAGGAGTGGGAATTGGCTCCGGTGCCCGTCAGTGG
GCAGAGCGCACATCGCCCACAGTCCCCGAGAAGTTGGGGGGAGGGGTCGGCAATTGAACCGGTGCCTAGA
GAAGGTGGCGCGGGGTAAACTGGGAAAGTGATGTCGTGTACTGGCTCCGCCTTTTTCCCGAGGGTGGGGG
AGAACCGTATATAAGTGCAGTAGTCGCCGTGAACGTTCTTTTTCGCAACGGGTTTGCCGCCAGAACACAG
GTAAGTGCCGTGTGTGGTTCCCGCGGGCCTGGCCTCTTTACGGGTTATGGCCCTTGCGTGCCTTGAATTA
CTTCCACCTGGCTGCAGTACGTGATTCTTGATCCCGAGCTTCGGGTTGGAAGTGGGTGGGAGAGTTCGAG
GCCTTGCGCTTAAGGAGCCCCTTCGCCTCGTGCTTGAGTTGAGGCCTGGCCTGGGCGCTGGGGCCGCCGC
GTGCGAATCTGGTGGCACCTTCGCGCCTGTCTCGCTGCTTTCGATAAGTCTCTAGCCATTTAAAATTTTT
GATGACCTGCTGCGACGCTTTTTTTCTGGCAAGATAGTCTTGTAAATGCGGGCCAAGATCTGCACACTGG
TATTTCGGTTTTTGGGGCCGCGGGCGGCGACGGGGCCCGTGCGTCCCAGCGCACATGTTCGGCGAGGCGG
GGCCTGCGAGCGCGGCCACCGAGAATCGGACGGGGGTAGTCTCAAGCTGGCCGGCCTGCTCTGGTGCCTG
GCCTCGCGCCGCCGTGTATCGCCCCGCCCTGGGCGGCAAGGCTGGCCCGGTCGGCACCAGTTGCGTGAGC
GGAAAGATGGCCGCTTCCCGGCCCTGCTGCAGGGAGCTCAAAATGGAGGACGCGGCGCTCGGGAGAGCGG
GCGGGTGAGTCACCCACACAAAGGAAAAGGGCCTTTCCGTCCTCAGCCGTCGCTTCATGTGACTCCACGG
AGTACCGGGCGCCGTCCAGGCACCTCGATTAGTTCTCGAGCTTTTGGAGTACGTCGTCTTTAGGTTGGGG
GGAGGGGTTTTATGCGATGGAGTTTCCCCACACTGAGTGGGTGGAGACTGAAGTTAGGCCAGCTTGGCAC
TTGATGTAATTCTCCTTGGAATTTGCCCTTTTTGAGTTTGGATCTTGGTTCATTCTCAAGCCTCAGACAG
TGGTTCAAAGTTTTTTTCTTCCATTTCAGGTGTCGTGAGGCTAGCACCGCCACCATGCAGGAGGGAGAAT
TGGCTATTTCTCCTATAAGCCCTGTGGCAGCCATGCCTCCCCTAGGCACCCACGTGCAAGCCAGATGTGA
AGCTCAAATTAACCTGCTGGGTGAAGGGGGGATCTGCAAGCTGCCAGGAAGACTCCGCATCCAGCCCGCA
CTGTGGAGCAGGGAGGACGTGCTGCACTGGCTGCGCTGGGCAGAGCAGGAGTACTCTCTGCCATGCACCG
CGGAGCACGGGTTCGAGATGAACGGACGCGCCCTCTGCATCCTCACCAAGGACGACTTCCGGCACCGTGC
GCCCAGCTCAGGTGACGTCCTGTATGAGCTGCTCCAGTACATCAAGACCCAGCGGCGAGCCCTGGTGTGT
GGGCCCTTTTTTGGAGGGATCTTCAGGCTGAAGACGCCCACCCAGCACTCTCCAGTCCCCCCGGAAGACT
GCCGCCTGCTGTGGGATTACGTGTATCAGCTGCTCCTTGATACCCGATATGAGCCCTACATCAAGTGGGA
AGACAAGGACGCCAAGATCTTCCGAGTTGTGGATCCAAATGGGCTCGCCAGACTCTGGGGAAATCACAAG
AACCGGGTGAACATGACCTACGAGAAGATGTCTCGTGCCCTGCGCCACTATTATAAGCTTAATATCATTA
AGAAGGAACCGGGGCAGAAACTCCTGTTCAGATTTCTAAAGACTCCGGGAAAGATGGTCCAGGACAAGCA
CAGCCACCTGGAGCCGCTGGAGAGCCAGGAGCAGGACAGAATAGAGTTCAAGGACAAGAGGCCAGAAATC
TCTCCGTAGTAATGAACTAGTCCGTAACTTGAAAGTATTTCGATTTCTTGGCTTTATATATCTTGTGGAA
AGGACGATTAGGACTTGCTACATGGGCACATACGCGTTAAGTCGACAATCAACCTCTGGATTACAAAATT
TGTGAAAGATTGACTGGTATTCTTAACTATGTTGCTCCTTTTACGCTATGTGGATACGCTGCTTTAATGC
CTTTGTATCATGCTATTGCTTCCCGTATGGCTTTCATTTTCTCCTCCTTGTATAAATCCTGGTTGCTGTC
TCTTTATGAGGAGTTGTGGCCCGTTGTCAGGCAACGTGGCGTGGTGTGCACTGTGTTTGCTGACGCAACC
CCCACTGGTTGGGGCATTGCCACCACCTGTCAGCTCCTTTCCGGGACTTTCGCTTTCCCCCTCCCTATTG
CCACGGCGGAACTCATCGCCGCCTGCCTTGCCCGCTGCTGGACAGGGGCTCGGCTGTTGGGCACTGACAA
TTCCGTGGTGTTGTCGGGGAAATCATCGTCCTTTCCTTGGCTGCTCGCCTGTGTTGCCACCTGGATTCTG
CGCGGGACGTCCTTCTGCTACGTCCCTTCGGCCCTCAATCCAGCGGACCTTCCTTCCCGCGGCCTGCTGC
CGGCTCTGCGGCCTCTTCCGCGTCTTCGCCTTCGCCCTCAGACGAGTCGGATCTCCCTTTGGGCCGCCTC
CCCGCGTCGACTTTAAGACCAATGACTTACAAGGCAGCTGTAGATCTTAGCCACTTTTTAAAAGAAAAGG
GGGGACTGGAAGGGCTAATTCACTCCCAACGAAGACAAGATCTGCTTTTTGCTTGTACTGGGTCTCTCTG
GTTAGACCAGATCTGAGCCTGGGAGCTCTCTGGCTAACTAGGGAACCCACTGCTTAAGCCTCAATAAAGC
TTGCCTTGAGTGCTTCAAGTAGTGTGTGCCCGTCTGTTGTGTGACTCTGGTAACTAGAGATCCCTCAGAC
CCTTTTAGTCAGTGTGGAAAATCTCTAGCAGTACGTATAGTAGTTCATGTCATCTTATTATTCAGTATTT
ATAACTTGCAAAGAAATGAATATCAGAGAGTGAGAGGAACTTGTTTATTGCAGCTTATAATGGTTACAAA
TAAAGCAATAGCATCACAAATTTCACAAATAAAGCATTTTTTTCACTGCATTCTAGTTGTGGTTTGTCCA
AACTCATCAATGTATCTTATCATGTCTGGCTCTAGCTATCCCGCCCCTAACTCCGCCCATCCCGCCCCTA
ACTCCGCCCAGTTCCGCCCATTCTCCGCCCCATGGCTGACTAATTTTTTTTATTTATGCAGAGGCCGAGG
CCGCCTCGGCCTCTGAGCTATTCCAGAAGTAGTGAGGAGGCTTTTTTGGAGGCCTAGGGACGTACCCAAT
TCGCCCTATAGTGAGTCGTATTACGCGCGCTCACTGGCCGTCGTTTTACAACGTCGTGACTGGGAAAACC
CTGGCGTTACCCAACTTAATCGCCTTGCAGCACATCCCCCTTTCGCCAGCTGGCGTAATAGCGAAGAGGC
CCGCACCGATCGCCCTTCCCAACAGTTGCGCAGCCTGAATGGCGAATGGG
[124 nt withheld, positions 6491-6614]
C
[91 nt withheld, positions 6616-6706]
A
[49 nt withheld, positions 6708-6756]
CCTTTGACGTTGGAGTCCACGTTCTTT
[37 nt withheld, positions 6784-6820]
ACCCTATCTCGGTCTATTCTTTTGATTTATAAGGGATTTTGCCGATTTCGGCCTATTGGTTAAAAAATGA
GCTGATTTAACAAAAATTTAACGCGAATTTTAACAAAATATTAACGCTTACAATTTAGGTGGCACTTTTC
GGGGAAATGTGCGCGGAACCCCTATTTGTTTATTTTTCTAAATACATTCAAATATGTATCCGCTCATGAG
ACAATAACCCTGATAAATGCTTCAATAATATTGAAAAAGGAAGAGTATGAGTATTCAACATTTCCGTGTC
GCCCTTATTCCCTTTTTTGCGGCATTTTGCCTTCCTGTTTTTGCTCACCCAGAAACGCTGGTGAAAGTAA
AAGATGCTGAAGATCAGTTGGGTGCACGAGTGGGTTACATCGAACTGGATCTCAACAGCGGTAAGATCCT
TGAGAGTTTTCGCCCCGAAGAACGTTTTCCAATGATGAGCACTTTTAAAGTTCTGCTATGTGGCGCGGTA
TTATCCCGTATTGACGCCGGGCAAGAGCAACTCGGTCGCCGCATACACTATTCTCAGAATGACTTGGTTG
AGTACTCACCAGTCACAGAAAAGCATCTTACGGATGGCATGACAGTAAGAGAATTATGCAGTGCTGCCAT
AACCATGAGTGATAACACTGCGGCCAACTTACTTCTGACAACGATCGGAGGACCGAAGGAGCTAACCGCT
TTTTTGCACAACATGGGGGATCATGTAACTCGCCTTGATCGTTGGGAACCGGAGCTGAATGAAGCCATAC
CAAACGACGAGCGTGACACCACGATGCCTGTAGCAATGGCAACAACGTTGCGCAAACTATTAACTGGCGA
ACTACTTACTCTAGCTTCCCGGCAACAATTAATAGACTGGATGGAGGCGGATAAAGTTGCAGGACCACTT
CTGCGCTCGGCCCTTCCGGCTGGCTGGTTTATTGCTGATAAATCTGGAGCCGGTGAGCGTGGGTCTCGCG
GTATCATTGCAGCACTGGGGCCAGATGGTAAGCCCTCCCGTATCGTAGTTATCTACACGACGGGGAGTCA
GGCAACTATGGATGAACGAAATAGACAGATCGCTGAGATAGGTGCCTCACTGATTAAGCATTGGTAACTG
TCAGACCAAGTTTACTCATATATACTTTAGATTGATTTAAAACTTCATTTTTAATTTAAAAGGATCTAGG
TGAAGATCCTTTTTGATAATCTCATGACCAAAATCCCTTAACGTGAGTTTTCGTTCCACTGAGCGTCAGA
CCCCGTAGAAAAGATCAAAGGATCTTCTTGAGATCCTTTTTTTCTGCGCGTAATCTGCTGCTTGCAAACA
AAAAAACCACCGCTACCAGCGGTGGTTTGTTTGCCGGATCAAGAGCTACCAACTCTTTTTCCGAAGGTAA
CTGGCTTCAGCAGAGCGCAGATACCAAATACTGTTCTTCTAGTGTAGCCGTAGTTAGGCCACCACTTCAA
GAACTCTGTAGCACCGCCTACATACCTCGCTCTGCTAATCCTGTTACCAGTGGCTGCTGCCAGTGGCGAT
AAGTCGTGTCTTACCGGGTTGGACTCAAGACGATAGTTACCGGATAAGGCGCAGCGGTCGGGCTGAACGG
GGGGTTCGTGCACACAGCCCAGCTTGGAGCGAACGACCTACACCGAACTGAGATACCTACAGCGTGAGCT
ATGAGAAAGCGCCACGCTTCCCGAAGGGAGAAAGGCGGACAGGTATCCGGTAAGCGGCAGGGTCGGAACA
GGAGAGCGCACGAGGGAGCTTCCAGGGGGAAACGCCTGGTATCTTTATAGTCCTGTCGGGTTTCGCCACC
TCTGACTTGAGCGTCGATTTTTGTGATGCTCGTCAGGGGGGCGGAGCCTATGGAAAAACGCCAGCAACGC
GGCCTTTTTACGGTTCCTGGCCTTTTGCTGGCCTTTTGCTCACATGTTCTTTCCTGCGTTATCCCCTGAT
TCTGTGGATAACCGTATTACCGCCTTTGAGTGAGCTGATACCGCTCGCCGCAGCCGAACGACCGAGCGCA
GCGAGTCAGTGAGCGAGGAAGCGGAAGAGCGCCCAATACGCAAACCGCCTCTCCCCGCGCGTTGGCCGAT
TCATTAATGCAGCTGGCACGACAGGTTTCCCGACTGGAAAGCGGGCAGTGAGCGCAACGCAATTAATGTG
AGTTAGCTCACTCATTAGGCACCCCAGGCTTTACACTTTATGCTTCCGGCTCGTATGTTGTGTGGAATTG
TGAGCGGATAACAATTTCACACAGGAAACAGCTATGACCATGATTACGCCAAGCGCGCAATTAACCCTCA
CTAAAGGGAACAAAAGCTGGAGCTGCAAGC
