>Addgene plasmid #142995 | TFORF2807 | depositor partial sequence | sequence record 281123 | Insert
ACCGCCACCATGCAGGAGGGAGAATTGGCTATTTCTCCTATAAGCCCTGTGGCAGCCATGCCTCCCCTAG
GCACCCACGTGCAAGCCAGATGTGAAGCTCAAATTAACCTGCTGGGTGAAGGGGGGATCTGCAAGCTGCC
AGGAAGACTCCGCATCCAGCCCGCACTGTGGAGCAGGGAGGACGTGCTGCACTGGCTGCGCTGGGCAGAG
CAGGAGTACTCTCTGCCATGCACCGCGGAGCACGGGTTCGAGATGAACGGACGCGCCCTCTGCATCCTCA
CCAAGGACGACTTCCGGCACCGTGCGCCCAGCTCAGGTGACGTCCTGTATGAGCTGCTCCAGTACATCAA
GACCCAGCGGCGAGCCCTGGTGTGTGGGCCCTTTTTTGGAGGGATCTTCAGGCTGAAGACGCCCACCCAG
CACTCTCCAGTCCCCCCGGAAGACTGCCGCCTGCTGTGGGATTACGTGTATCAGCTGCTCCTTGATACCC
GATATGAGCCCTACATCAAGTGGGAAGACAAGGACGCCAAGATCTTCCGAGTTGTGGATCCAAATGGGCT
CGCCAGACTCTGGGGAAATCACAAGAACCGGGTGAACATGACCTACGAGAAGATGTCTCGTGCCCTGCGC
CACTATTATAAGCTTAATATCATTAAGAAGGAACCGGGGCAGAAACTCCTGTTCAGATTTCTAAAGACTC
CGGGAAAGATGGTCCAGGACAAGCACAGCCACCTGGAGCCGCTGGAGAGCCAGGAGCAGGACAGAATAGA
GTTCAAGGACAAGAGGCCAGAAATCTCTCCGTAGTAATGAACTAGTCCGTAACTTGAAAGTATTTCGATT
TCTTGGCTTTATATATCTTGTGGAAAGGACGATTAGGACTTGCTACATGGGCACAT
