>Addgene plasmid #142995 | TFORF2807 | depositor partial sequence | sequence record 281124 | Barcode
TTAGGACTTGCTACATGGGCACAT
